>Addgene plasmid #58710 | pET28a-StrepII-TagRFP-CohI | depositor full sequence | sequence record 90772 | Full plasmid (not sequenced)
TGGCGAATGGG
[124 nt withheld, positions 12-135]
C
[91 nt withheld, positions 137-227]
A
[49 nt withheld, positions 229-277]
CCTTTGACGTTGGAGTCCACGTTCTTT
[37 nt withheld, positions 305-341]
ACCCTATCTCGGTCTATTCTTTTGATTTATAAGGGATTTTGCCGATTTCGGCCTATTGGTTAAAAAATGA
GCTGATTTAACAAAAATTTAACGCGAATTTTAACAAAATATTAACGTTTACAATTTCAGGTGGCACTTTT
CGGGGAAATGTGCGCGGAACCCCTATTTGTTTATTTTTCTAAATACATTCAAATATGTATCCGCTCATGA
ATTAATTCTTAGAAAAACTCATCGAGCATCAAATGAAACTGCAATTTATTCATATCAGGATTATCAATAC
CATATTTTTGAAAAAGCCGTTTCTGTAATGAAGGAGAAAACTCACCGAGGCAGTTCCATAGGATGGCAAG
ATCCTGGTATCGGTCTGCGATTCCGACTCGTCCAACATCAATACAACCTATTAATTTCCCCTCGTCAAAA
ATAAGGTTATCAAGTGAGAAATCACCATGAGTGACGACTGAATCCGGTGAGAATGGCAAAAGTTTATGCA
TTTCTTTCCAGACTTGTTCAACAGGCCAGCCATTACGCTCGTCATCAAAATCACTCGCATCAACCAAACC
GTTATTCATTCGTGATTGCGCCTGAGCGAGACGAAATACGCGATCGCTGTTAAAAGGACAATTACAAACA
GGAATCGAATGCAACCGGCGCAGGAACACTGCCAGCGCATCAACAATATTTTCACCTGAATCAGGATATT
CTTCTAATACCTGGAATGCTGTTTTCCCGGGGATCGCAGTGGTGAGTAACCATGCATCATCAGGAGTACG
GATAAAATGCTTGATGGTCGGAAGAGGCATAAATTCCGTCAGCCAGTTTAGTCTGACCATCTCATCTGTA
ACATCATTGGCAACGCTACCTTTGCCATGTTTCAGAAACAACTCTGGCGCATCGGGCTTCCCATACAATC
GATAGATTGTCGCACCTGATTGCCCGACATTATCGCGAGCCCATTTATACCCATATAAATCAGCATCCAT
GTTGGAATTTAATCGCGGCCTAGAGCAAGACGTTTCCCGTTGAATATGGCTCATAACACCCCTTGTATTA
CTGTTTATGTAAGCAGACAGTTTTATTGTTCATGACCAAAATCCCTTAACGTGAGTTTTCGTTCCACTGA
GCGTCAGACCCCGTAGAAAAGATCAAAGGATCTTCTTGAGATCCTTTTTTTCTGCGCGTAATCTGCTGCT
TGCAAACAAAAAAACCACCGCTACCAGCGGTGGTTTGTTTGCCGGATCAAGAGCTACCAACTCTTTTTCC
GAAGGTAACTGGCTTCAGCAGAGCGCAGATACCAAATACTGTCCTTCTAGTGTAGCCGTAGTTAGGCCAC
CACTTCAAGAACTCTGTAGCACCGCCTACATACCTCGCTCTGCTAATCCTGTTACCAGTGGCTGCTGCCA
GTGGCGATAAGTCGTGTCTTACCGGGTTGGACTCAAGACGATAGTTACCGGATAAGGCGCAGCGGTCGGG
CTGAACGGGGGGTTCGTGCACACAGCCCAGCTTGGAGCGAACGACCTACACCGAACTGAGATACCTACAG
CGTGAGCTATGAGAAAGCGCCACGCTTCCCGAAGGGAGAAAGGCGGACAGGTATCCGGTAAGCGGCAGGG
TCGGAACAGGAGAGCGCACGAGGGAGCTTCCAGGGGGAAACGCCTGGTATCTTTATAGTCCTGTCGGGTT
TCGCCACCTCTGACTTGAGCGTCGATTTTTGTGATGCTCGTCAGGGGGGCGGAGCCTATGGAAAAACGCC
AGCAACGCGGCCTTTTTACGGTTCCTGGCCTTTTGCTGGCCTTTTGCTCACATGTTCTTTCCTGCGTTAT
CCCCTGATTCTGTGGATAACCGTATTACCGCCTTTGAGTGAGCTGATACCGCTCGCCGCAGCCGAACGAC
CGAGCGCAGCGAGTCAGTGAGCGAGGAAGCGGAAGAGCGCCTGATGCGGTATTTTCTCCTTACGCATCTG
TGCGGTATTTCACACCGCATATATGGTGCACTCTCAGTACAATCTGCTCTGATGCCGCATAGTTAAGCCA
GTATACACTCCGCTATCGCTACGTGACTGGGTCATGGCTGCGCCCCGACACCCGCCAACACCCGCTGACG
CGCCCTGACGGGCTTGTCTGCTCCCGGCATCCGCTTACAGACAAGCTGTGACCGTCTCCGGGAGCTGCAT
GTGTCAGAGGTTTTCACCGTCATCACCGAAACGCGCGAGGCAGCTGCGGTAAAGCTCATCAGCGTGGTCG
TGAAGCGATTCACAGATGTCTGCCTGTTCATCCGCGTCCAGCTCGTTGAGTTTCTCCAGAAGCGTTAATG
TCTGGCTTCTGATAAAGCGGGCCATGTTAAGGGCGGTTTTTTCCTGTTTGGTCACTGATGCCTCCGTGTA
AGGGGGATTTCTGTTCATGGGGGTAATGATACCGATGAAACGAGAGAGGATGCTCACGATACGGGTTACT
GATGATGAACATGCCCGGTTACTGGAACGTTGTGAGGGTAAACAACTGGCGGTATGGATGCGGCGGGACC
AGAGAAAAATCACTCAGGGTCAATGCCAGCGCTTCGTTAATACAGATGTAGGTGTTCCACAGGGTAGCCA
GCAGCATCCTGCGATGCAGATCCGGAACATAATGGTGCAGGGCGCTGACTTCCGCGTTTCCAGACTTTAC
GAAACACGGAAACCGAAGACCATTCATGTTGTTGCTCAGGTCGCAGACGTTTTGCAGCAGCAGTCGCTTC
ACGTTCGCTCGCGTATCGGTGATTCATTCTGCTAACCAGTAAGGCAACCCCGCCAGCCTAGCCGGGTCCT
CAACGACAGGAGCACGATCATGCGCACCCGTGGGGCCGCCATGCCGGCGATAATGGCCTGCTTCTCGCCG
AAACGTTTGGTGGCGGGACCAGTGACGAAGGCTTGAGCGAGGGCGTGCAAGATTCCGAATACCGCAAGCG
ACAGGCCGATCATCGTCGCGCTCCAGCGAAAGCGGTCCTCGCCGAAAATGACCCAGAGCGCTGCCGGCAC
CTGTCCTACGAGTTGCATGATAAAGAAGACAGTCATAAGTGCGGCGACGATAGTCATGCCCCGCGCCCAC
CGGAAGGAGCTGACTGGGTTGAAGGCTCTCAAGGGCATCGGTCGAGATCCCGGTGCCTAATGAGTGAGCT
AACTTACATTAATTGCGTTGCGCTCACTGCCCGCTTTCCAGTCGGGAAACCTGTCGTGCCAGCTGCATTA
ATGAATCGGCCAACGCGCGGGGAGAGGCGGTTTGCGTATTGGGCGCCAGGGTGGTTTTTCTTTTCACCAG
TGAGACGGGCAACAGCTGATTGCCCTTCACCGCCTGGCCCTGAGAGAGTTGCAGCAAGCGGTCCACGCTG
GTTTGCCCCAGCAGGCGAAAATCCTGTTTGATGGTGGTTAACGGCGGGATATAACATGAGCTGTCTTCGG
TATCGTCGTATCCCACTACCGAGATATCCGCACCAACGCGCAGCCCGGACTCGGTAATGGCGCGCATTGC
GCCCAGCGCCATCTGATCGTTGGCAACCAGCATCGCAGTGGGAACGATGCCCTCATTCAGCATTTGCATG
GTTTGTTGAAAACCGGACATGGCACTCCAGTCGCCTTCCCGTTCCGCTATCGGCTGAATTTGATTGCGAG
TGAGATATTTATGCCAGCCAGCCAGACGCAGACGCGCCGAGACAGAACTTAATGGGCCCGCTAACAGCGC
GATTTGCTGGTGACCCAATGCGACCAGATGCTCCACGCCCAGTCGCGTACCGTCTTCATGGGAGAAAATA
ATACTGTTGATGGGTGTCTGGTCAGAGACATCAAGAAATAACGCCGGAACATTAGTGCAGGCAGCTTCCA
CAGCAATGGCATCCTGGTCATCCAGCGGATAGTTAATGATCAGCCCACTGACGCGTTGCGCGAGAAGATT
GTGCACCGCCGCTTTACAGGCTTCGACGCCGCTTCGTTCTACCATCGACACCACCACGCTGGCACCCAGT
TGATCGGCGCGAGATTTAATCGCCGCGACAATTTGCGACGGCGCGTGCAGGGCCAGACTGGAGGTGGCAA
CGCCAATCAGCAACGACTGTTTGCCCGCCAGTTGTTGTGCCACGCGGTTGGGAATGTAATTCAGCTCCGC
CATCGCCGCTTCCACTTTTTCCCGCGTTTTCGCAGAAACGTGGCTGGCCTGGTTCACCACGCGGGAAACG
GTCTGATAAGAGACACCGGCATACTCTGCGACATCGTATAACGTTACTGGTTTCACATTCACCACCCTGA
ATTGACTCTCTTCCGGGCGCTATCATGCCATACCGCGAAAGGTTTTGCGCCATTCGATGGTGTCCGGGAT
CTCGACGCTCTCCCTTATGCGACTCCTGCATTAGGAAGCAGCCCAGTAGTAGGTTGAGGCCGTTGAGCAC
CGCCGCCGCAAGGAATGGTGCATGCAAGGAGATGGCGCCCAACAGTCCCCCGGCCACGGGGCCTGCCACC
ATACCCACGCCGAAACAAGCGCTCATGAGCCCGAAGTGGCGAGCCCGATCTTCCCCATCGGTGATGTCGG
CGATATAGGCGCCAGCAACCGCACCTGTGGCGCCGGTGATGCCGGCCACGATGCGTCCGGCGTAGAGGAT
CGAGATCTCGATCCCGCGAAATTAATACGACTCACTATAGGGGAATTGTGAGCGGATAACAATTCCCCTG
TAGAAATAATTTTGTTTAACTTTAAGAAGGAGATATACATATGTGGTCTCACCCGCAGTTCGAAAAAGTT
TCTAAAGGTGAAGAACTGATCAAAGAAAACATGCACATGAAACTGTACATGGAAGGTACTGTTAACAACC
ACCACTTCAAATGCACCTCTGAAGGTGAAGGTAAACCGTACGAAGGTACTCAGACCATGCGTATCAAAGT
TGTTGAAGGTGGTCCGCTGCCGTTCGCTTTCGACATCCTGGCTACCTCTTTCATGTACGGTTCTCGTACC
TTCATCAACCACACCCAGGGTATCCCGGACTTCTTCAAACAGTCTTTCCCGGAAGGTTTCACCTGGGAAC
GTGTTACCACCTACGAAGACGGTGGTGTTCTGACCGCTACCCAGGACACCTCTCTGCAAGACGGTTGCCT
GATCTACAACGTTAAAATCCGTGGTGTTAACTTCCCGTCTAACGGTCCGGTTATGCAGAAAAAAACCCTG
GGTTGGGAAGCTAACACCGAAATGCTGTACCCGGCTGACGGTGGTCTGGAAGGTCGTTCTGACATGGCTC
TGAAACTGGTTGGTGGTGGTCACCTGATCTGCAACTTCAAAACCACCTACCGTTCTAAAAAACCGGCTAA
AAACCTGAAAATGCCGGGTGTTTACTACGTTGACCACCGTCTGGAACGTATCAAAGAAGCTGACAAAGAA
ACCTACGTTGAACAGCACGAAGTTGCTGTTGCTCGTTACTGCGACCTGCCGTCTAAACTGGGTCACAAAC
TGAACGGCAGTGTAGTACCATCAACACAGCCTGTAACAACACCACCTGCAACAACAAAACCACCTGCAAC
AACAATACCGCCGTCAGATGATCCGAATGCAGGATCCGACGGTGTGGTAGTAGAAATTGGCAAAGTTACG
GGATCTGTTGGAACTACAGTTGAAATACCTGTATATTTCAGAGGAGTTCCATCCAAAGGAATAGCAAACT
GCGACTTTGTGTTCAGATATGATCCGAATGTATTGGAAATTATAGGGATAGATCCCGGAGACATAATAGT
TGACCCGAATCCTACCAAGAGCTTTGATACTGCAATATATCCTGACAGAAAGATAATAGTATTCCTGTTT
GCGGAAGACAGCGGAACAGGAGCGTATGCAATAACTAAAGACGGAGTATTTGCAAAAATAAGAGCAACTG
TAAAATCAAGTGCTCCGGGCTATATTACTTTCGACGAAGTAGGTGGATTTGCAGATAATGACCTGGTAGA
ACAGAAGGTATCATTTATAGACGGTGGTGTTAACGTTGGCAATGCAACATAACTCGAGTAAGATCCGGCT
GCTAACAAAGCCCGAAAGGAAGCTGAGTTGGCTGCTGCCACCGCTGAGCAATAACTAGCATAACCCCTTG
GGGCCTCTAAACGGGTCTTGAGGGGTTTTTTGCTGAAAGGAGGAACTATATCCGGAT
Features (pLannotate 1.2.2; 20 found; start..end, strand, type, name):
     12..467     +  rep_origin     f1 ori (sequence partly withheld): f1 bacteriophage origin of replication; arrow indicates direction of (+) strand synthesis
    494..551     +  promoter       AmpR promoter (fragment): bla
    560..1375    -  CDS            KanR: aminoglycoside phosphotransferase; aph(3')-Ia; confers resistance to kanamycin in bacteria or G418 (Geneticin®) in eukaryotes
   1497..2085    +  rep_origin     ori: high-copy-number ColE1/pMB1/pBR322/pUC origin of replication
   2271..2413    -  misc_feature   bom: basis of mobility region from pBR322
   2515..2706    -  CDS            rop: Rop protein, which maintains plasmids at low copy number; rop
   2723..3103    +  CDS            YPB1_ECOLX: Protein predicted: Swiss-Prot protein existence level 4. From Escherichia coli.
   3175..3466    -  CDS            TcR (fragment): tetracycline efflux protein; tet; confers resistance to tetracycline
   3481..3502    -  protein_bind   CAP binding site: CAP binding activates transcription in the presence of cAMP. E. coli catabolite activator protein
   3515..4597    -  CDS            lacI: lac repressor; lacI; The lac repressor binds to the lac operator to inhibit transcription in E. coli. This inhibition can be relieved by adding lactose or isopropyl-β-D-thiogalactopyranoside (IPTG).
   4598..4675    -  promoter       lacI promoter: lacI
   4683..4962    -  CDS            TcR (fragment): tetracycline efflux protein; tet; confers resistance to tetracycline
   4984..5002    +  promoter       T7 promoter: promoter for bacteriophage T7 RNA polymerase
   5003..5027    +  protein_bind   lac operator: The lac repressor binds to the lac operator to inhibit transcription in E. coli. This inhibition can be relieved by adding lactose or isopropyl-β-D-thiogalactopyranoside (IPTG). lac repressor encoded by lacI
   5042..5064    +  RBS            RBS: efficient ribosome binding site from bacteriophage T7 gene 10 (Olins and Rangwala, 1989)
   5081..5097    +  CDS            Strep-Tag II (fragment): peptide that binds Strep-Tactin®, an engineered form of streptavidin
   5099..5809    +  CDS            TagRFP-T: TagRFP-T is a basic (constitutively fluorescent) red fluorescent protein published in 2008, derived from Entacmaea quadricolor. It has low acid sensitivity.
   5807..6340    +  CDS            cipB (fragment): CIPB_HUNTH - Experimental evidence at protein level: Swiss-Prot protein existence level 1. Acts as a scaffolding protein in the cellulosome. It promotes binding of cellulose to the catalytic domains of the cellulolytic enzymes probably through the binding of the nine repeated domains with dockerin domains present in catalytic subunits of the cellulosome. From Hungateiclostridium thermocellum (Clostridium thermocellum).
   6359..6408    +  CDS            SET1 (fragment): solubility-enhancement tag derived from T7 phage gene 10B
   6416..6463    +  terminator     T7 terminator: transcription terminator for bacteriophage T7 RNA polymerase
