[The description below was written by a language model from this plasmid's Addgene catalogue record and pLannotate feature annotations shown in this document.]
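Description:
pET28a-StrepII-TagRFP-CohI is a 6,488 bp bacterial expression plasmid built on the Novagen pET28a backbone. It is maintained in E. coli through a ColE1/pBR322-type origin accompanied by the rop gene and bom region, which keep it at low copy number, and it is selected with kanamycin through the aminoglycoside phosphotransferase (KanR) gene. An f1 origin is also present. The short tetracycline-resistance fragments and the small predicted E. coli open reading frame picked up by automated annotation look like pBR322-derived backbone remnants rather than functional parts.

The payload, inserted by Gibson cloning, is a roughly 1.3 kb open reading frame encoding an N-terminal Strep-tag II followed by a TagRFP red fluorescent protein (matched by the annotation to the TagRFP-T variant). This is fused to a type I cohesin domain from a Clostridium thermocellum cellulosomal scaffoldin, annotated as a cipB fragment. Expression uses the standard pET arrangement: a T7 promoter with an adjacent lac operator, the phage T7 gene 10 ribosome binding site, and a T7 terminator, with the plasmid-borne lacI supplying repressor. Transcription therefore depends on a host that provides T7 RNA polymerase and can be induced with IPTG. A short sequence just before the terminator is annotated as a fragment of a T7 gene 10B-derived solubility tag, but the record does not say whether it is part of the translated product.

Because type I cohesins bind type I dockerin modules with high affinity, the purified fusion serves as a fluorescent detection reagent for labelling dockerin-tagged fusion proteins. The Strep-tag II allows affinity capture on Strep-Tactin. The depositors used it in chip-based work linking gene expression to protein mechanics measurements.
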