Addgene plasmid #58710: pET28a-StrepII-TagRFP-CohI
Purpose: Detection construct to label dockerin type I containing fusion proteins
Depositing lab: Hermann Gaub. Depositing organization: Ludwig-Maximilians-Universitaet Muenchen (LMU). Publication: From genes to protein mechanics on a chip. Otten M, Ott W, Jobst MA, Milles LF, Verdorfer T, Pippig DA, Nash MA, Gaub HE. Nat Methods. 2014 Sep 7. doi: 10.1038/nmeth.3099. PubMed 25194847.
Backbone
  Vector backbone: pET28a
  Backbone manufacturer: Novagen
  Backbone size w/o insert (bp): 5216
  Total vector size (bp): 6488
  Vector type: Bacterial Expression
Growth in bacteria
  Bacterial resistance: Kanamycin, 50 μg/mL
  Growth temperature: 37°C
  Growth strain: DH5alpha
  Copy number: Low Copy
Gene/Insert
  Gene/Insert name: TagRFP-CohI (alt names: red fluorescent protein; cohesin type I)
  Species: Synthetic; Clostridium thermocellum
  Insert size (bp): 1272
  Promoter: T7
  Tag / fusion protein: StrepII (N terminal on insert)
  Cloning method: Gibson Cloning
  Sequencing primers: 5′ T7 Forward; 3′ T7 Reverse
Resource information
  A portion of this plasmid was derived from a plasmid made by: We thankfully received the cohesin domain from Professor Edward Bayer (Department of Biological Chemistry, Weizmann Institute of Science, Israel) as recently described in this paper: Stahl, S. W., Nash, M. A., Fried, D. B., Slutzki, M., Barak, Y., Bayer, E. A., & Gaub, H. E. (2012). Single-molecule dissection of the high-affinity cohesin-dockerin complex. Proceedings of the National Academy of Sciences of the United States of America, 109(50), 20431–6. doi:10.1073/pnas.1211929109
Terms and licenses: Academic/Nonprofit Terms; Industry Terms: Not Available to Industry
How to cite: pET28a-StrepII-TagRFP-CohI was a gift from Hermann Gaub (Addgene plasmid # 58710 ; http://n2t.net/addgene:58710 ; RRID:Addgene_58710)
