>Addgene plasmid #58710 | pET28a-StrepII-TagRFP-CohI | depositor partial sequence | sequence record 90749 | T7 Forward
TAATTTTGTTTAACTTTAAGAAGGAGATATACATATGTGGTCTCACCCGCAGTTCGAAAAAGTTTCTAAA
GGTGAAGAACTGATCAAAGAAAACATGCACATGAAACTGTACATGGAAGGTACTGTTAACAACCACCACT
TCAAATGCACCTCTGAAGGTGAAGGTAAACCGTACGAAGGTACTCAGACCATGCGTATCAAAGTTGTTGA
AGGTGGTCCGCTGCCGTTCGCTTTCGACATCCTGGCTACCTCTTTCATGTACGGTTCTCGTACCTTCATC
AACCACACCCAGGGTATCCCGGACTTCTTCAAACAGTCTTTCCCGGAAGGTTTCACCTGGGAACGTGTTA
CCACCTACGAAGACGGTGGTGTTCTGACCGCTACCCAGGACACCTCTCTGCAAGACGGTTGCCTGATCTA
CAACGTTAAAATCCGTGGTGTTAACTTCCCGTCTAACGGTCCGGTTATGCAGAAAAAAACCCTGGGTTGG
GAAGCTAACACCGAAATGCTGTACCCGGCTGACGGTGGTCTGGAAGGTCGTTCTGACATGGCTCTGAAAC
TGGTTGGTGGTGGTCACCTGATCTGCAACTTCAAAACCACCTACCGTTCTAAAAAACCGGCTAAAAACCT
GAAAATGCCGGGTGTTTACTACGTTGACCACCGTCTGGAACGTATCAAAGAAGCTGACAAAGAAACCTAC
GTTGAACAGCACGAAGTTGCTGTTGCTCGTTACTGCGACCTGCCGTCTAAACTGGGTCACAAACTGAACG
GCAGTGTAGTACCATCAACACAGCCTGTAACAACACCACCTGCAACAACAAAACCACCTGCAACAACAAT
ACCGCCGTCAGATGATCCGAATGCAGGATCCGACGGTGTGGTAGTAGAAATTGGCAAAGTTACGGGATCT
GTTGGAACTACAGTTGAAATACC
