>Addgene plasmid #58710 | pET28a-StrepII-TagRFP-CohI | depositor partial sequence | sequence record 90771 | StrepII-TagRFP-CohI
ATGTGGTCTCACCCGCAGTTCGAAAAAGTTTCTAAAGGTGAAGAACTGATCAAAGAAAACATGCACATGA
AACTGTACATGGAAGGTACTGTTAACAACCACCACTTCAAATGCACCTCTGAAGGTGAAGGTAAACCGTA
CGAAGGTACTCAGACCATGCGTATCAAAGTTGTTGAAGGTGGTCCGCTGCCGTTCGCTTTCGACATCCTG
GCTACCTCTTTCATGTACGGTTCTCGTACCTTCATCAACCACACCCAGGGTATCCCGGACTTCTTCAAAC
AGTCTTTCCCGGAAGGTTTCACCTGGGAACGTGTTACCACCTACGAAGACGGTGGTGTTCTGACCGCTAC
CCAGGACACCTCTCTGCAAGACGGTTGCCTGATCTACAACGTTAAAATCCGTGGTGTTAACTTCCCGTCT
AACGGTCCGGTTATGCAGAAAAAAACCCTGGGTTGGGAAGCTAACACCGAAATGCTGTACCCGGCTGACG
GTGGTCTGGAAGGTCGTTCTGACATGGCTCTGAAACTGGTTGGTGGTGGTCACCTGATCTGCAACTTCAA
AACCACCTACCGTTCTAAAAAACCGGCTAAAAACCTGAAAATGCCGGGTGTTTACTACGTTGACCACCGT
CTGGAACGTATCAAAGAAGCTGACAAAGAAACCTACGTTGAACAGCACGAAGTTGCTGTTGCTCGTTACT
GCGACCTGCCGTCTAAACTGGGTCACAAACTGAACGGCAGTGTAGTACCATCAACACAGCCTGTAACAAC
ACCACCTGCAACAACAAAACCACCTGCAACAACAATACCGCCGTCAGATGATCCGAATGCAGGATCCGAC
GGTGTGGTAGTAGAAATTGGCAAAGTTACGGGATCTGTTGGAACTACAGTTGAAATACCTGTATATTTCA
GAGGAGTTCCATCCAAAGGAATAGCAAACTGCGACTTTGTGTTCAGATATGATCCGAATGTATTGGAAAT
TATAGGGATAGATCCCGGAGACATAATAGTTGACCCGAATCCTACCAAGAGCTTTGATACTGCAATATAT
CCTGACAGAAAGATAATAGTATTCCTGTTTGCGGAAGACAGCGGAACAGGAGCGTATGCAATAACTAAAG
ACGGAGTATTTGCAAAAATAAGAGCAACTGTAAAATCAAGTGCTCCGGGCTATATTACTTTCGACGAAGT
AGGTGGATTTGCAGATAATGACCTGGTAGAACAGAAGGTATCATTTATAGACGGTGGTGTTAACGTTGGC
AATGCAACATAA
