>Addgene plasmid #58710 | pET28a-StrepII-TagRFP-CohI | addgene partial sequence | sequence record 92436 | pBRrevBam 5'-GGTGATGTCGGCGATATAGG-3'
CACGATGCGTCCGGCGTAGAGGATCGAGATCTCGATCCCGCGAAATTAATACGACTCACTATAGGGGAAT
TGTGAGCGGATAACAATTCCCCTGTAGAAATAATTTTGTTTAACTTTAAGAAGGAGATATACATATGTGG
TCTCACCCGCAGTTCGAAAAAGTTTCTAAAGGTGAAGAACTGATCAAAGAAAACATGCACATGAAACTGT
ACATGGAAGGTACTGTTAACAACCACCACTTCAAATGCACCTCTGAAGGTGAAGGTAAACCGTACGAAGG
TACTCAGACCATGCGTATCAAAGTTGTTGAAGGTGGTCCGCTGCCGTTCGCTTTCGACATCCTGGCTACC
TCTTTCATGTACGGTTCTCGTACCTTCATCAACCACACCCAGGGTATCCCGGACTTCTTCAAACAGTCTT
TCCCGGAAGGTTTCACCTGGGAACGTGTTACCACCTACGAAGACGGTGGTGTTCTGACCGCTACCCAGGA
CACCTCTCTGCAAGACGGTTGCCTGATCTACAACGTTAAAATCCGTGGTGTTAACTTCCCGTCTAACGGT
CCGGTTATGCAGAAAAAAACCCTGGGTTGGGAAGCTAACACCGAAATGCTGTACCCGGCTGACGGTGGTC
TGGAAGGTCGTTCTGACATGGCTCTGAAACTGGTTGGTGGTGGTCACCTGATCTGCAACTTCAAAACCAC
CTACCGTTCTAAAAAACCGGCTAAAAACCTGAAAATGCCGGGTGTTTACTACGTTGACCACCGTCTGGAA
CGTATCAAA
