>Addgene plasmid #58710 | pET28a-StrepII-TagRFP-CohI | addgene partial sequence | sequence record 92462 | T7term 5'-GCTAGTTATTGCTCAGCGG-3'
AGCAGCCGGATCTTACTCGAGTTATGTTGCATTGCCAACGTTAACACCACCGTCTATAAATGATACCTTC
TGTTCTACCAGGTCATTATCTGCAAATCCACCTACTTCGTCGAAAGTAATATAGCCCGGAGCACTTGATT
TTACAGTTGCTCTTATTTTTGCAAATACTCCGTCTTTAGTTATTGCATACGCTCCTGTTCCGCTGTCTTC
CGCAAACAGGAATACTATTATCTTTCTGTCAGGATATATTGCAGTATCAAAGCTCTTGGTAGGATTCGGG
TCAACTATTATGTCTCCGGGATCTATCCCTATAATTTCCAATACATTCGGATCATATCTGAACACAAAGT
CGCAGTTTGCTATTCCTTTGGATGGAACTCCTCTGAAATATACAGGTATTTCAACTGTAGTTCCAACAGA
TCCCGTAACTTTGCCAATTTCTACTACCACACCGTCGGATCCTGCATTCGGATCATCTGACGGCGGTATT
GTTGTTGCAGGTGGTTTTGTTGTTGCAGGTGGTGTTGTTACAGGCTGTGTTGATGGTACTACACTGCCGT
TCAGTTTGTGACCCAGTTTAGACGGCAGGTCGCAGTAACGAGCAACAGCAACTTCGTGCTGTTCAACGTA
GGTTTCTTTGTCAGCTTCTTTGATACGTTCCAGACGGTGGTCAACGTAGTAAACACCCGGCATTTTCAGG
TTTTTAGCCGGTTTT
